>Addgene plasmid #29553 | pCDF1-ADAMTS18 (G312E) | addgene partial sequence | sequence record 34974 | 29553 with WPRE-R
AGTATCTTTAAATTTTGTAATCCAGAGGTTGATTGTCGACTCAGGCACCGGGCTTGCGGGTCATGCACCA
GGTGCGCGGTCCTTCGGGCACCTCGACGTCGGCGGTGACGGTGAAGCCGAGCCGCTCGTAGAAGGGGAGG
TTGCGGGGCGCGGAGGTCTCCAGGAAGGCGGGCACCCCGGCGCGCTCGGCCGCCTCCACTCCGGGGAGCA
CGACGGCGCTGCCCAGACCCTTGCCCTGGTGGTCGGGCGAGACGCCGACGGTGGCCAGGAACCACGCGGG
CTCCTTGGGCCGGTGCGGCGCCAGGAGGCCTTCCATCTGTTGCTGCGCGGCCAGCCGGGAACCGCTCAAC
TCGGCCATGCGCGGGCCGATCTCGGCGAACACCGCCCCCGCTTCGACGCTCTCCGGCGTGGTCCAGACCG
CCACCGCGGCGCCGTCGTCCGCGACCCACACCTTGCCGATGTCGAGCCCGACGCGCGTGAGGAAGAGTTC
TTGCAGCTCGGTGACCCGCTCGATGTGGCGGTCCGGATCGACGGTGTGGCGCGTGGCGGGGTAGTCGGCG
AACGCGGCGGCGAGGGTGCGTACGGCCCTGGGGACGTCGTCGCGGGTGGCGAGGCGCACCGTGGGCTTGT
ACTCGGTCATCTAGCGTAGGCGCCGGTCACAGCTTGGATCTGTAACGGCGCAGAACAGAAAACGAAACAA
AGACGTAGAGTTGAGCAAGCAGGGTCAGGCAAAGCGTGGAGAGCCGGCTG
