>Addgene plasmid #29553 | pCDF1-ADAMTS18 (G312E) | addgene partial sequence | sequence record 35785 | pCDF1puro-R 5'-cacggcgactactgcactta-3'
AGCCAGTACACGACATCACTTTCCCAGTTTACCCCGCGCCACCTTCTCTAGGCACCCGTTCAATTGCCGA
CCCCTCCCCCCAACTTCTCGGGGACTGTGGGCGATGTGCGCTCTGCCCACTGACGGGCACCGGAGCGATC
GCAGATCCTTCGCGGCCGCCTACTTATCGTCGTCATCCTTGTAATCGATCTTCCTTGTGCATGACTTGCA
GCATTGTTTTCCGTAAAACTTGTGGTTGCAGACACCATGCTGAGGAACTAGGTGACACCAGTTGAAGAAA
TCTACGCAGGATGGATCCTCTCTCTTTTCAGGAGCTGGACAGAAGTTTGTATTACAGGCTCGTAGCACCG
GAGGTTTCTGATGGAGCAGACAACTTGAGGAAGGCCGGCCTTGCTGAACACAGTGGACTGACCGGGTCTG
GACCCCTCCCCCACAGGTGACTGTGCACTGCTGCCACGGCAATGAATACCATCCAGCTACCATGTTGTAC
ACTGGATGGGCTGGGCAAGCCCGTCGGTTGCAGGTCTCTTCCAAGTCCAGATTTGGTTTCTTAATATTAC
GGCATCTTCGCTCTGGGAAAGTTATCAGCTTTCCCTGGAAGCCCTTCTCGCTGCACTTCATCTCCCTCTT
CCTCACACCCAAACCACAGGTTGCAGAACACTCGCTCCACGAAGAAGCGACCCACTGTAGCCGGCTGTTC
TTGGGGCATCGTCCAAGCACACAGCCCTCCTGCAGCTCNNTCTGGGGAGACTGGTACACTGGCTCTCGGG
GAGGGTTTCTGCGGCAGAGCCCTTGCAGAGGAGTTCACGCTTCCTCACCCCTCGTCCACANGTCTTGGAA
NCACTGAGACCAGGGTCCNANGCTCCATTGTGGAGGGCAGGCATGGCTGTTGCNNCTTGGACCTGAGTGG
GTGTGCTCACTGGACAGAGAGAATGCAACACTGCTTCCTCCTTTTGGAAGGCTTCTTTTGCACACACTGG
