>Addgene plasmid #29553 | pCDF1-ADAMTS18 (G312E) | addgene partial sequence | sequence record 35786 | hADAMTS18-F 5'-ctcaatgtggaaaccctcgt-3'
CATGGCAAGGAAAATGTCACCACATACATTCTCACAGTAATGAACATGGTTTCTGGCCTATTTAAAGATG
GGACTATTGGAAGTGACATAAACGTGGTTGTGGTGAGCCTAATTCTTCTGGAACAAGAACCTGGAGGATT
ATTGATCAACCATCATGCAGACCAGTCTCTGAATAGTTTTTGTCAATGGCAGTCTGCCCTCATTGGAAAG
AATGGCAAGAGACATGATCATGCCATCTTACTAACAGGATTTGATATTTGTTCTTGGAAGAATGAACCAT
GTGACACTCTAGGGTTTGCCCCCATCAGTGGAATGTGCTCTAAGTACCGAAGTTGTACCATCAATGAGGA
CACAGGACTTGGCCTTGCCTTCACCATCGCTCATGAGTCAGGGCACAACTTTGGTATGATTCACGACGGA
GAAGGGAATCCCTGCAGAAAGGCTGAAGGCAATATCATGTCTCCCACACTGACGGGAAACAATGGAGTGT
TTTCATGGTCTTCCTGCAGCCGCCAGTATCTCAAGAAATTCCTCAGCACACCTCAGGCGGGGTGTCTAGT
GGATGAGCCCAAGCAAGCAGGACAGTATAAATATCCGGACAAACTACCAGGACAGATTTATGATGCTGAC
ACACAGTGTAAATGGCAATTTGGAGCAAAAGCCAAGTTATGCAGCCTTGGTTTTGTGAAGGATATTTGCA
AATCACTTTGGTGCCACCGAGTANGCCACAGGTGTGAGACCAAGTTTATGCCCGCAGCAGAAGGGACCGT
TTGTGGCTTGAGTATGTGGTGTCGGCAAGGCCAGTGCGTAAAGTTTGGGGAGCTCGGGCCCCGGCCCATN
NACGGCCAGTGGTCCGCCTGGTCGAAGTGGTCAGAATGTTCCCGGACATGTGGTGGAGGAGTCAAGTTC
