[The description below was written by a language model from this plasmid's Addgene catalogue record.]
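Description:
pCDF1-ADAMTS18 (G312E) is a lentiviral mammalian expression plasmid built on the commercial pCDF1-EF1-MCS2-Puromycin backbone (about 5.5 kb without insert). It is propagated in bacteria under ampicillin selection as a low-copy plasmid. The recommended host is a recombination-deficient strain, a common choice for lentiviral vectors because their repeated terminal sequences can rearrange. In mammalian cells, a puromycin resistance marker allows selection of transduced or transfected populations and so the derivation of stable pools. No feature table accompanies the record, so the exact arrangement of regulatory elements is not documented. The backbone name indicates an EF1 promoter, but the record does not state explicitly which promoter drives the insert and which drives the puromycin marker.

The payload is a roughly 3.6 kb human ADAMTS18 cDNA (also known as ADAMTS21 or KNO2), which encodes a secreted metalloproteinase of the ADAMTS family. It was cloned between XbaI and NotI sites, both of which were preserved. The coding sequence carries a missense change converting glycine 312 to glutamic acid. A C-terminal FLAG tag is fused to the protein, allowing detection or immunoprecipitation with anti-FLAG reagents.

The associated publication reports a mutational and functional analysis identifying ADAMTS18 as a driver in melanoma. This suggests the plasmid serves to express the G312E variant stably in mammalian cells so that its effects on cell behaviour can be examined. The record does not itself describe the origin of the mutation or the specific assays used.
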