Addgene plasmid #29553: pCDF1-ADAMTS18 (G312E)
Depositing lab: Yardena Samuels. Depositing organization: National Human Genome Research Institute (NHGRI). Publication: Mutational and functional analysis reveals ADAMTS18 metalloproteinase as a novel driver in melanoma. Wei X, Prickett TD, Viloria CG, Molinolo A, Lin JC, Cardenas-Navia I, Cruz P, Rosenberg SA, Davies MA, Gershenwald JE, Lopez-Otin C, Samuels Y. Mol Cancer Res. 2010 Nov . 8(11):1513-25. 10.1158/1541-7786.MCR-10-0262 PubMed 21047771.
Backbone
  Vector backbone: pCDF1-EF1-MCS2-Puromycin
  Backbone manufacturer: Systems Biosciences Inc
  Backbone size w/o insert (bp): 5500
  Vector type: Mammalian Expression, Lentiviral
  Selectable markers: Puromycin
Growth in bacteria
  Bacterial resistance: Ampicillin, 100 μg/mL
  Growth temperature: 37°C
  Growth strain: Stbl3
  Copy number: Low Copy
Gene/Insert
  Gene/Insert name: ADAMTS18
  Species: H. sapiens (human)
  Insert size (bp): 3640
  Mutation: changed glycine 312 to glutamic acid
  GenBank ID: NM_199355
  Entrez Gene: ADAMTS18 (a.k.a. ADAMTS21, KNO2)
  Tag / fusion protein: FLAG (C terminal on insert)
  Cloning method: Restriction Enzyme; 5′ cloning site XbaI (not destroyed); 3′ cloning site NotI (not destroyed)
  Sequencing primers: 5′ N/A; 3′ N/A
Terms and licenses: Academic/Nonprofit Terms; Industry Terms: Not Available to Industry
How to cite: pCDF1-ADAMTS18 (G312E) was a gift from Yardena Samuels (Addgene plasmid # 29553 ; http://n2t.net/addgene:29553 ; RRID:Addgene_29553)
